>Addgene plasmid #41224 | TAL3050 | depositor partial sequence | sequence record 54863 | TAL3050 sequence 2430 bps
TCTAGAGCTAGCACCATGGACTACAAAGACCATGACGGTGATTATAAAGATCATGACATCGATTACAAGG
ATGACGATGACAAGATGGCCCCCAAGAAGAAGAGGAAGGTGGGCATTCACCGCGGGGTACCTATGGTGGA
CTTGAGGACACTCGGTTATTCGCAACAGCAACAGGAGAAAATCAAGCCTAAGGTCAGGAGCACCGTCGCG
CAACACCACGAGGCGCTTGTGGGGCATGGCTTCACTCATGCGCATATTGTCGCGCTTTCACAGCACCCTG
CGGCGCTTGGGACGGTGGCTGTCAAATACCAAGATATGATTGCGGCCCTGCCCGAAGCCACGCACGAGGC
AATTGTAGGGGTCGGTAAACAGTGGTCGGGAGCGCGAGCACTTGAGGCGCTGCTGACTGTGGCGGGTGAG
CTTAGGGGGCCTCCGCTCCAGCTCGACACCGGGCAGCTGCTGAAGATCGCGAAGAGAGGGGGAGTAACAG
CGGTAGAGGCAGTGCACGCCTGGCGCAATGCGCTCACCGGGGCCCCCTTGAACCTGACCCCAGACCAGGT
AGTCGCAATCGCGTCACATGACGGGGGAAAGCAAGCCCTGGAAACCGTGCAAAGGTTGTTGCCGGTCCTT
TGTCAAGACCACGGCCTTACACCGGAGCAAGTCGTGGCCATTGCATCCCACGACGGTGGCAAACAGGCTC
TTGAGACGGTTCAGAGACTTCTCCCAGTTCTCTGTCAAGCCCACGGGCTGACTCCCGATCAAGTTGTAGC
GATTGCGTCCAACGGTGGAGGGAAACAAGCATTGGAGACTGTCCAACGGCTCCTTCCCGTGTTGTGTCAA
GCCCACGGTTTGACGCCTGCACAAGTGGTCGCCATCGCCAGCCATGATGGCGGTAAGCAGGCGCTGGAAA
CAGTACAGCGCCTGCTGCCTGTACTGTGCCAGGATCATGGACTGACCCCAGACCAGGTAGTCGCAATCGC
GTCAAACGGAGGGGGAAAGCAAGCCCTGGAAACCGTGCAAAGGTTGTTGCCGGTCCTTTGTCAAGACCAC
GGCCTTACACCGGAGCAAGTCGTGGCCATTGCAAATAATAACGGTGGCAAACAGGCTCTTGAGACGGTTC
AGAGACTTCTCCCAGTTCTCTGTCAAGCCCACGGGCTGACTCCCGATCAAGTTGTAGCGATTGCGTCCAA
CGGTGGAGGGAAACAAGCATTGGAGACTGTCCAACGGCTCCTTCCCGTGTTGTGTCAAGCCCACGGTTTG
ACGCCTGCACAAGTGGTCGCCATCGCCTCGAATGGCGGCGGTAAGCAGGCGCTGGAAACAGTACAGCGCC
TGCTGCCTGTACTGTGCCAGGATCATGGACTGACCCCAGACCAGGTAGTCGCAATCGCGTCACATGACGG
GGGAAAGCAAGCCCTGGAAACCGTGCAAAGGTTGTTGCCGGTCCTTTGTCAAGACCACGGCCTTACACCG
GAGCAAGTCGTGGCCATTGCAAGCAATGGGGGTGGCAAACAGGCTCTTGAGACGGTTCAGAGACTTCTCC
CAGTTCTCTGTCAAGCCCACGGGCTGACTCCCGATCAAGTTGTAGCGATTGCGTCGCATGACGGAGGGAA
ACAAGCATTGGAGACTGTCCAACGGCTCCTTCCCGTGTTGTGTCAAGCCCACGGTTTGACGCCTGCACAA
GTGGTCGCCATCGCCTCCAATATTGGCGGTAAGCAGGCGCTGGAAACAGTACAGCGCCTGCTGCCTGTAC
TGTGCCAGGATCATGGACTGACCCCAGACCAGGTAGTCGCAATCGCGAACAATAATGGGGGAAAGCAAGC
CCTGGAAACCGTGCAAAGGTTGTTGCCGGTCCTTTGTCAAGACCACGGCCTTACACCGGAGCAAGTCGTG
GCCATTGCATCCCACGACGGTGGCAAACAGGCTCTTGAGACGGTTCAGAGACTTCTCCCAGTTCTCTGTC
AAGCCCACGGGCTGACTCCCGATCAAGTTGTAGCGATTGCGTCCAACGGTGGAGGGAAACAAGCATTGGA
GACTGTCCAACGGCTCCTTCCCGTGTTGTGTCAAGCCCACGGTTTGACGCCTGCACAAGTGGTCGCCATC
GCCTCCAATATTGGCGGTAAGCAGGCGCTGGAAACAGTACAGCGCCTGCTGCCTGTACTGTGCCAGGATC
ATGGACTGACACCCGAACAGGTGGTCGCCATTGCTTCTAATGGGGGAGGACGGCCAGCCTTGGAGTCCAT
CGTAGCCCAATTGTCCAGGCCCGATCCCGCGTTGGCTGCGTTAACGAATGACCATCTGGTGGCGTTGGCA
TGTCTTGGTGGACGACCCGCGCTCGATGCAGTCAAAAAGGGTCTGCCTCATGCTCCCGCATTGATCAAAA
GAACCAACCGGCGGATTCCCGAGAGAACTTCCCATCGAGTCGCGGGATCC
