>Addgene plasmid #41224 | TAL3050 | addgene partial sequence | sequence record 56027 | JDS-TALEN-F 5'-TAGGGGTCGGTAAACAGTGG-3'
TGACTGTGGCGGGTGAGCTTAGGGGGCCTCCGCTCCAGCTCGACACCGGGCAGCTGCTGAAGATCGCGAA
GAGAGGGGGAGTAACAGCGGTAGAGGCAGTGCACGCCTGGCGCAATGCGCTCACCGGGGCCCCCTTGAAC
CTGACCCCAGACCAGGTAGTCGCAATCGCGTCACATGACGGGGGAAAGCAAGCCCTGGAAACCGTGCAAA
GGTTGTTGCCGGTCCTTTGTCAAGACCACGGCCTTACACCGGAGCAAGTCGTGGCCATTGCATCCCACGA
CGGTGGCAAACAGGCTCTTGAGACGGTTCAGAGACTTCTCCCAGTTCTCTGTCAAGCCCACGGGCTGACT
CCCGATCAAGTTGTAGCGATTGCGTCCAACGGTGGAGGGAAACAAGCATTGGAGACTGTCCAACGGCTCC
TTCCCGTGTTGTGTCAAGCCCACGGTTTGACGCCTGCACAAGTGGTCGCCATCGCCAGCCATGATGGCGG
TAAGCAGGCGCTGGAAACAGTACAGCGCCTGCTGCCTGTACTGTGCCAGGATCATGGACTGACCCCAGAC
CAGGTAGTCGCAATCGCGTCAAACGGAGGGGGAAAGCAAGCCCTGGAAACCGTGCAAAGGTTGTTGCCGG
TCCTTTGTCAAGACCACGGCCTTACACCGGAGCAAGTCGTGGCCATTGCAAATAATAACGGTGGCAAACA
GGCTCTTGAGACGGTTCAGAGACTTCTCCCAGTTCTCTGTCAAGCCCACGGGCTGACTCCCGATCAAGTT
GTAGCGATTGCGTCCAACGGTGGAGGGAAACAAGCATTGGAGACTGTCCAACGGCTCCTTCCCGTGTTGT
GTCAAGCCCACGGTTTGACGCCTGCACAAGTGGTCGCCATCGCCTCGAATGGCGGCGGTAAGCAGGCGCT
GGAAACAGTACAGCGCCTGCTGCCTGTACTGTGC
