[The description below was written by a language model from this plasmid's Addgene catalogue record.]
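Description:
TAL3050 is a TALEN expression plasmid encoding the "left" half of a nuclease pair directed against the zebrafish (D. rerio) chloride channel gene clcn1a. It is built on the JDS78 backbone (about 6.4 kb without insert), a TALEN framework vector classed as mammalian expression with a T7 promoter. It is maintained in E. coli as a high-copy plasmid under ampicillin selection. No feature table accompanies the record, so elements such as the replication origin and polyadenylation signal are not explicitly listed, although the use of a BGH reverse sequencing primer suggests a BGH terminator region downstream of the coding sequence.

The insert of roughly 1.6 kb is an engineered array of TAL effector repeats, assembled to recognise a specific 18-nucleotide half-site in clcn1a. It is therefore a designed DNA-binding domain rather than a copy of the zebrafish gene itself. The array was cloned by restriction enzyme methods that destroyed the junction sites. This places it in frame with backbone-encoded parts: an N-terminal 3X FLAG epitope for detection and a C-terminal wild-type FokI cleavage domain. Because FokI must dimerise to cut DNA, this monomer is meant to be used with a matching "right" TALEN that binds the opposite strand nearby, so that the two FokI domains meet over the spacer and make a double-strand break. Error-prone repair of that break can produce disruptive insertions or deletions.

The CMV promoter drives expression in transfected cells. The T7 promoter allows in vitro transcription of TALEN mRNA, which fits the associated work on targeted gene disruption in somatic zebrafish cells. The insert name suggests it belongs to a set of TALENs made for the zebrafish community.
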