Addgene plasmid #41224: TAL3050
Depositing lab: Keith Joung. Depositing organization: Massachusetts General Hospital. Publication: Targeted gene disruption in somatic zebrafish cells using engineered TALENs. Sander JD, Cade L, Khayter C, Reyon D, Peterson RT, Joung JK, Yeh JR. Nat Biotechnol. 2011 Aug 5;29(8):697-8. doi: 10.1038/nbt.1934. PubMed 21822241.
Backbone
  Vector backbone: JDS78
  Backbone manufacturer: Addgene plasmid #32290
  Backbone size w/o insert (bp): 6447
  Vector type: Mammalian Expression ; T7
Growth in bacteria
  Bacterial resistance: Ampicillin, 100 μg/mL
  Growth temperature: 37°C
  Growth strain: XL1 Blue
  Copy number: High Copy
Gene/Insert
  Gene/Insert name: ZebrafishCommunity-clcn1a-Left (alt name: clcn1a)
  Species: D. rerio (zebrafish)
  Insert size (bp): 1640
  Entrez Gene: clcn1a (a.k.a. si:dkey-14o18.5)
  Promoter: CMV
  Tag / fusion protein: 3X Flag (N terminal on backbone); WT FOKI (C terminal on backbone)
  Cloning method: Restriction Enzyme; 5′ cloning site N/A (destroyed during cloning); 3′ cloning site N/A (destroyed during cloning)
  Sequencing primers: 5′ CMV-F; 3′ BGH-rev
Terms and licenses: Academic/Nonprofit Terms; Industry Terms: Not Available to Industry
Depositor comments: Target binding site: TCCTCTGTTCTCAGCTAT It is strongly recommended that users perform a diagnostic digest to verify this plasmid prior to use. For example, a double digest of the plasmid with BamHI and KpnI should result in two bands at 2.3kb and 5.8kb.
How to cite: TAL3050 was a gift from Keith Joung (Addgene plasmid # 41224 ; http://n2t.net/addgene:41224 ; RRID:Addgene_41224)
